>Addgene plasmid #75600 | SRPK2 gRNA (BRDN0001145583) | addgene full sequence | sequence record 184196 | Addgene Assembled Sequence
CCCGGGTGCAAAGATGGATAAAGTTTTAAACAGAGAGGAATCTTTGCAGCTAATGGACCTTCTAGGTCTT
GAAAGGAGTGGGAATTGGCTCCGGTGCCCGTCAGTGGGCAGAGCGCACATCGCCCACAGTCCCCGAGAAG
TTGGGGGGAGGGGTCGGCAATTGATCCGGTGCCTAGAGAAGGTGGCGCGGGGTAAACTGGGAAAGTGATG
TCGTGTACTGGCTCCGCCTTTTTCCCGAGGGTGGGGGAGAACCGTATATAAGTGCAGTAGTCGCCGTGAA
CGTTCTTTTTCGCAACGGGTTTGCCGCCAGAACACAGGTAAGTGCCGTGTGTGGTTCCCGCGGGCCTGGC
CTCTTTACGGGTTATGGCCCTTGCGTGCCTTGAATTACTTCCACCTGGCTGCAGTACGTGATTCTTGATC
CCGAGCTTCGGGTTGGAAGTGGGTGGGAGAGTTCGAGGCCTTGCGCTTAAGGAGCCCCTTCGCCTCGTGC
TTGAGTTGAGGCCTGGCCTGGGCGCTGGGGCCGCCGCGTGCGAATCTGGTGGCACCTTCGCGCCTGTCTC
GCTGCTTTCGATAAGTCTCTAGCCATTTAAAATTTTTGATGACCTGCTGCGACGCTTTTTTTCTGGCAAG
ATAGTCTTGTAAATGCGGGCCAAGATCTGCACACTGGTATTTCGGTTTTTGGGGCCGCGGGCGGCGACGG
GGCCCGTGCGTCCCAGCGCACATGTTCGGCGAGGCGGGGCCTGCGAGCGCGGCCACCGAGAATCGGACGG
GGGTAGTCTCAAGCTGGCCGGCCTGCTCTGGTGCCTGGCCTCGCGCCGCCGTGTATCGCCCCGCCCTGGG
CGGCAAGGCTGGCCCGGTCGGCACCAGTTGCGTGAGCGGAAAGATGGCCGCTTCCCGGCCCTGCTGCAGG
GAGCTCAAAATGGAGGACGCGGCGCTCGGGAGAGCGGGCGGGTGAGTCACCCACACAAAGGAAAAGGGCC
TTTCCGTCCTCAGCCGTCGCTTCATGTGACTCCACGGAGTACCGGGCGCCGTCCAGGCACCTCGATTAGT
TCTCGAGCTTTTGGAGTACGTCGTCTTTAGGTTGGGGGGAGGGGTTTTATGCGATGGAGTTTCCCCACAC
TGAGTGGGTGGAGACTGAAGTTAGGCCAGCTTGGCACTTGATGTAATTCTCCTTGGAATTTGCCCTTTTT
GAGTTTGGATCTTGGTTCATTCTCAAGCCTCAGACAGTGGTTCAAAGTTTTTTTCTTCCATTTCAGGTGT
CGTGACGTACGGCCACCATGACCGAGTACAAGCCCACGGTGCGCCTCGCCACCCGCGACGACGTCCCCAG
GGCCGTACGCACCCTCGCCGCCGCGTTCGCCGACTACCCCGCCACGCGCCACACCGTCGATCCGGACCGC
CACATCGAGCGGGTCACCGAGCTGCAAGAACTCTTCCTCACGCGCGTCGGGCTCGACATCGGCAAGGTGT
GGGTCGCGGACGACGGCGCCGCCGTGGCGGTCTGGACCACGCCGGAGAGCGTCGAAGCGGGGGCGGTGTT
CGCCGAGATCGGCCCGCGCATGGCCGAGTTGAGCGGTTCCCGGCTGGCCGCGCAGCAACAGATGGAAGGC
CTCCTGGCGCCGCACCGGCCCAAGGAGCCCGCGTGGTTCCTGGCCACCGTCGGAGTCTCGCCCGACCACC
AGGGCAAGGGTCTGGGCAGCGCCGTCGTGCTCCCCGGAGTGGAGGCGGCCGAGCGCGCCGGGGTGCCCGC
CTTCCTGGAGACCTCCGCGCCCCGCAACCTCCCCTTCTACGAGCGGCTCGGCTTCACCGTCACCGCCGAC
GTCGAGGTGCCCGAAGGACCGCGCACCTGGTGCATGACCCGCAAGCCCGGTGCCTGAACGCGTTAAGTCG
ACAATCAACCTCTGGATTACAAAATTTGTGAAAGATTGACTGGTATTCTTAACTATGTTGCTCCTTTTAC
GCTATGTGGATACGCTGCTTTAATGCCTTTGTATCATGCTATTGCTTCCCGTATGGCTTTCATTTTCTCC
TCCTTGTATAAATCCTGGTTGCTGTCTCTTTATGAGGAGTTGTGGCCCGTTGTCAGGCAACGTGGCGTGG
TGTGCACTGTGTTTGCTGACGCAACCCCCACTGGTTGGGGCATTGCCACCACCTGTCAGCTCCTTTCCGG
GACTTTCGCTTTCCCCCTCCCTATTGCCACGGCGGAACTCATCGCCGCCTGCCTTGCCCGCTGCTGGACA
GGGGCTCGGCTGTTGGGCACTGACAATTCCGTGGTGTTGTCGGGGAAATCATCGTCCTTTCCTTGGCTGC
TCGCCTGTGTTGCCACCTGGATTCTGCGCGGGACGTCCTTCTGCTACGTCCCTTCGGCCCTCAATCCAGC
GGACCTTCCTTCCCGCGGCCTGCTGCCGGCTCTGCGGCCTCTTCCGCGTCTTCGCCTTCGCCCTCAGACG
AGTCGGATCTCCCTTTGGGCCGCCTCCCCGCGTCGACTTTAAGACCAATGACTTACAAGGCAGCTGTAGA
TCTTAGCCACTTTTTAAAAGAAAAGGGGGGACTGGAAGGGCTAATTCACTCCCAACGAAGACAAGATCTG
CTTTTTGCTTGTACTGGGTCTCTCTGGTTAGACCAGATCTGAGCCTGGGAGCTCTCTGGCTAACTAGGGA
ACCCACTGCTTAAGCCTCAATAAAGCTTGCCTTGAGTGCTTCAAGTAGTGTGTGCCCGTCTGTTGTGTGA
CTCTGGTAACTAGAGATCCCTCAGACCCTTTTAGTCAGTGTGGAAAATCTCTAGCAGTACGTATAGTAGT
TCATGTCATCTTATTATTCAGTATTTATAACTTGCAAAGAAATGAATATCAGAGAGTGAGAGGAACTTGT
TTATTGCAGCTTATAATGGTTACAAATAAAGCAATAGCATCACAAATTTCACAAATAAAGCATTTTTTTC
ACTGCATTCTAGTTGTGGTTTGTCCAAACTCATCAATGTATCTTATCATGTCTGGCTCTAGCTATCCCGC
CCCTAACTCCGCCCATCCCGCCCCTAACTCCGCCCAGTTCCGCCCATTCTCCGCCCCATGGCTGACTAAT
TTTTTTTATTTATGCAGAGGCCGAGGCCGCCTCGGCCTCTGAGCTATTCCAGAAGTAGTGAGGAGGCTTT
TTTGGAGGCCTAGGGACGTACCCAATTCGCCCTATAGTGAGTCGTATTACGCGCGCTCACTGGCCGTCGT
TTTACAACGTCGTGACTGGGAAAACCCTGGCGTTACCCAACTTAATCGCCTTGCAGCACATCCCCCTTTC
GCCAGCTGGCGTAATAGCGAAGAGGCCCGCACCGATCGCCCTTCCCAACAGTTGCGCAGCCTGAATGGCG
AATGGG
[124 nt withheld, positions 3367-3490]
C
[91 nt withheld, positions 3492-3582]
A
[49 nt withheld, positions 3584-3632]
CCTTTGACGTTGGAGTCCACGTTCTTT
[37 nt withheld, positions 3660-3696]
ACCCTATCTCGGTCTATTCTTTTGATTTATAAGGGATTTTGCCGATTTCGGCCTATTGGTTAAAAAATGA
GCTGATTTAACAAAAATTTAACGCGAATTTTAACAAAATATTAACGCTTACAATTTAGGTGGCACTTTTC
GGGGAAATGTGCGCGGAACCCCTATTTGTTTATTTTTCTAAATACATTCAAATATGTATCCGCTCATGAG
ACAATAACCCTGATAAATGCTTCAATAATATTGAAAAAGGAAGAGTATGAGTATTCAACATTTCCGTGTC
GCCCTTATTCCCTTTTTTGCGGCATTTTGCCTTCCTGTTTTTGCTCACCCAGAAACGCTGGTGAAAGTAA
AAGATGCTGAAGATCAGTTGGGTGCACGAGTGGGTTACATCGAACTGGATCTCAACAGCGGTAAGATCCT
TGAGAGTTTTCGCCCCGAAGAACGTTTTCCAATGATGAGCACTTTTAAAGTTCTGCTATGTGGCGCGGTA
TTATCCCGTATTGACGCCGGGCAAGAGCAACTCGGTCGCCGCATACACTATTCTCAGAATGACTTGGTTG
AGTACTCACCAGTCACAGAAAAGCATCTTACGGATGGCATGACAGTAAGAGAATTATGCAGTGCTGCCAT
AACCATGAGTGATAACACTGCGGCCAACTTACTTCTGACAACGATCGGAGGACCGAAGGAGCTAACCGCT
TTTTTGCACAACATGGGGGATCATGTAACTCGCCTTGATCGTTGGGAACCGGAGCTGAATGAAGCCATAC
CAAACGACGAGCGTGACACCACGATGCCTGTAGCAATGGCAACAACGTTGCGCAAACTATTAACTGGCGA
ACTACTTACTCTAGCTTCCCGGCAACAATTAATAGACTGGATGGAGGCGGATAAAGTTGCAGGACCACTT
CTGCGCTCGGCCCTTCCGGCTGGCTGGTTTATTGCTGATAAATCTGGAGCCGGTGAGCGTGGGTCTCGCG
GTATCATTGCAGCACTGGGGCCAGATGGTAAGCCCTCCCGTATCGTAGTTATCTACACGACGGGGAGTCA
GGCAACTATGGATGAACGAAATAGACAGATCGCTGAGATAGGTGCCTCACTGATTAAGCATTGGTAACTG
TCAGACCAAGTTTACTCATATATACTTTAGATTGATTTAAAACTTCATTTTTAATTTAAAAGGATCTAGG
TGAAGATCCTTTTTGATAATCTCATGACCAAAATCCCTTAACGTGAGTTTTCGTTCCACTGAGCGTCAGA
CCCCGTAGAAAAGATCAAAGGATCTTCTTGAGATCCTTTTTTTCTGCGCGTAATCTGCTGCTTGCAAACA
AAAAAACCACCGCTACCAGCGGTGGTTTGTTTGCCGGATCAAGAGCTACCAACTCTTTTTCCGAAGGTAA
CTGGCTTCAGCAGAGCGCAGATACCAAATACTGTTCTTCTAGTGTAGCCGTAGTTAGGCCACCACTTCAA
GAACTCTGTAGCACCGCCTACATACCTCGCTCTGCTAATCCTGTTACCAGTGGCTGCTGCCAGTGGCGAT
AAGTCGTGTCTTACCGGGTTGGACTCAAGACGATAGTTACCGGATAAGGCGCAGCGGTCGGGCTGAACGG
GGGGTTCGTGCACACAGCCCAGCTTGGAGCGAACGACCTACACCGAACTGAGATACCTACAGCGTGAGCT
ATGAGAAAGCGCCACGCTTCCCGAAGGGAGAAAGGCGGACAGGTATCCGGTAAGCGGCAGGGTCGGAACA
GGAGAGCGCACGAGGGAGCTTCCAGGGGGAAACGCCTGGTATCTTTATAGTCCTGTCGGGTTTCGCCACC
TCTGACTTGAGCGTCGATTTTTGTGATGCTCGTCAGGGGGGCGGAGCCTATGGAAAAACGCCAGCAACGC
GGCCTTTTTACGGTTCCTGGCCTTTTGCTGGCCTTTTGCTCACATGTTCTTTCCTGCGTTATCCCCTGAT
TCTGTGGATAACCGTATTACCGCCTTTGAGTGAGCTGATACCGCTCGCCGCAGCCGAACGACCGAGCGCA
GCGAGTCAGTGAGCGAGGAAGCGGAAGAGCGCCCAATACGCAAACCGCCTCTCCCCGCGCGTTGGCCGAT
TCATTAATGCAGCTGGCACGACAGGTTTCCCGACTGGAAAGCGGGCAGTGAGCGCAACGCAATTAATGTG
AGTTAGCTCACTCATTAGGCACCCCAGGCTTTACACTTTATGCTTCCGGCTCGTATGTTGTGTGGAATTG
TGAGCGGATAACAATTTCACACAGGAAACAGCTATGACCATGATTACGCCAAGCGCGCAATTAACCCTCA
CTAAAGGGAACAAAAGCTGGAGCTGCAAGCTTAATGTAGTCTTATGCAATACTCTTGTAGTCTTGCAACA
TGGTAACGATGAGTTAGCAACATGCCTTACAAGGAGAGAAAAAGCACCGTGCATGCCGATTGGTGGAAGT
AAGGTGGTACGATCGTGCCTTATTAGGAAGGCAACAGACGGGTCTGACATGGATTGGACGAACCACTGAA
TTGCCGCATTGCAGAGATATTGTATTTAAGTGCCTAGCTCGATACATAAACGGGTCTCTCTGGTTAGACC
AGATCTGAGCCTGGGAGCTCTCTGGCTAACTAGGGAACCCACTGCTTAAGCCTCAATAAAGCTTGCCTTG
AGTGCTTCAAGTAGTGTGTGCCCGTCTGTTGTGTGACTCTGGTAACTAGAGATCCCTCAGACCCTTTTAG
TCAGTGTGGAAAATCTCTAGCAGTGGCGCCCGAACAGGGACTTGAAAGCGAAAGGGAAACCAGAGGAGCT
CTCTCGACGCAGGACTCGGCTTGCTGAAGCGCGCACGGCAAGAGGCGAGGGGCGGCGACTGGTGAGTACG
CCAAAAATTTTGACTAGCGGAGGCTAGAAGGAGAGAGATGGGTGCGAGAGCGTCAGTATTAAGCGGGGGA
GAATTAGATCGCGATGGGAAAAAATTCGGTTAAGGCCAGGGGGAAAGAAAAAATATAAATTAAAACATAT
AGTATGGGCAAGCAGGGAGCTAGAACGATTCGCAGTTAATCCTGGCCTGTTAGAAACATCAGAAGGCTGT
AGACAAATACTGGGACAGCTACAACCATCCCTTCAGACAGGATCAGAAGAACTTAGATCATTATATAATA
CAGTAGCAACCCTCTATTGTGTGCATCAAAGGATAGAGATAAAAGACACCAAGGAAGCTTTAGACAAGAT
AGAGGAAGAGCAAAACAAAAGTAAGACCACCGCACAGCAAGCGGCCGCTGATCTTCAGACCTGGAGGAGG
AGATATGAGGGACAATTGGAGAAGTGAATTATATAAATATAAAGTAGTAAAAATTGAACCATTAGGAGTA
GCACCCACCAAGGCAAAGAGAAGAGTGGTGCAGAGAGAAAAAAGAGCAGTGGGAATAGGAGCTTTGTTCC
TTGGGTTCTTGGGAGCAGCAGGAAGCACTATGGGCGCAGCGTCAATGACGCTGACGGTACAGGCCAGACA
ATTATTGTCTGGTATAGTGCAGCAGCAGAACAATTTGCTGAGGGCTATTGAGGCGCAACAGCATCTGTTG
CAACTCACAGTCTGGGGCATCAAGCAGCTCCAGGCAAGAATCCTGGCTGTGGAAAGATACCTAAAGGATC
AACAGCTCCTGGGGATTTGGGGTTGCTCTGGAAAACTCATTTGCACCACTGCTGTGCCTTGGAATGCTAG
TTGGAGTAATAAATCTCTGGAACAGATTTGGAATCACACGACCTGGATGGAGTGGGACAGAGAAATTAAC
AATTACACAAGCTTAATACACTCCTTAATTGAAGAATCGCAAAACCAGCAAGAAAAGAATGAACAAGAAT
TATTGGAATTAGATAAATGGGCAAGTTTGTGGAATTGGTTTAACATAACAAATTGGCTGTGGTATATAAA
ATTATTCATAATGATAGTAGGAGGCTTGGTAGGTTTAAGAATAGTTTTTGCTGTACTTTCTATAGTGAAT
AGAGTTAGGCAGGGATATTCACCATTATCGTTTCAGACCCACCTCCCAACCCCGAGGGGACCCAGAGAGG
GCCTATTTCCCATGATTCCTTCATATTTGCATATACGATACAAGGCTGTTAGAGAGATAATTAGAATTAA
TTTGACTGTAAACACAAAGATATTAGTACAAAATACGTGACGTAGAAAGTAATAATTTCTTGGGTAGTTT
GCAGTTTTAAAATTATGTTTTAAAATGGACTATCATATGCTTACCGTAACTTGAAAGTATTTCGATTTCT
TGGCTTTATATATCTTGTGGAAAGGACGAAACACCGTGACCCAAACAAAGACATGGGTTTTAGAGCTAGA
AATAGCAAGTTAAAATAAGGCTAGTCCGTTATCAACTTGAAAAAGTGGCACCGAGTCGGTGCTTTTTTAA
GCTTGGCGTAACTAGATCTTGAGACAAATGGCAGTATTCATCCACAATTTTAAAAGAAAAGGGGGGATTG
GGGGGTACAGTGCAGGGGAAAGAATAGTAGACATAATAGCAACAGACATACAAACTAAAGAATTACAAAA
ACAAATTACAAAAATTCAAAATTTTCGGGTTTATTACAGGGACAGCAGAGATCCACTTTGGCGCCGGCTC
GAGGGGG
Features (pLannotate 1.2.2; 29 found; start..end, strand, type, name):
     14..80      +  CDS            small t antigen (fragment): SV40 (simian virus 40) small t antigen
    106..317     +  promoter       EF-1α core promoter: core promoter for human elongation factor EF-1α
    318..1256    +  intron         EF-1α intron A: intron upstream of the start codon of human EF-1α
   1278..1877    +  CDS            PuroR (fragment): puromycin N-acetyltransferase; pac from Streptomyces; confers resistance to puromycin
   1893..2481    +  misc_feature   WPRE: woodchuck hepatitis virus posttranscriptional regulatory element
   2532..2551    +  misc_feature   cPPT/CTS (fragment): central polypurine tract and central termination sequence of HIV-1
   2553..2786    +  LTR            3' LTR (ΔU3): self-inactivating 3' long terminal repeat (LTR) from HIV-1
   2864..2985    +  polyA_signal   SV40 poly(A) signal: SV40 polyadenylation signal
   3025..3160    +  rep_origin     SV40 ori: SV40 origin of replication
   3181..3199    -  promoter       T7 promoter: promoter for bacteriophage T7 RNA polymerase
   3207..3362    +  CDS            lacZα (fragment): LacZα fragment of β-galactosidase; lacZ fragment
   3367..3795    +  rep_origin     f1 ori (sequence partly withheld): f1 bacteriophage origin of replication; arrow indicates direction of (+) strand synthesis
   3848..3952    +  promoter       AmpR promoter: bla
   3953..4813    +  CDS            AmpR: β-lactamase; bla; confers resistance to ampicillin, carbenicillin, and related antibiotics
   4984..5572    +  rep_origin     ori: high-copy-number ColE1/pMB1/pBR322/pUC origin of replication
   5755..5847    +  CDS            lacI (fragment): lac repressor; lacI; The lac repressor binds to the lac operator to inhibit transcription in E. coli. This inhibition can be relieved by adding lactose or isopropyl-β-D-thiogalactopyranoside (IPTG).
   5860..5881    +  protein_bind   CAP binding site: CAP binding activates transcription in the presence of cAMP. E. coli catabolite activator protein
   5896..5926    +  promoter       lac promoter: promoter for the E. coli lac operon
   5934..5950    +  protein_bind   lac operator: The lac repressor binds to the lac operator to inhibit transcription in E. coli. This inhibition can be relieved by adding lactose or isopropyl-β-D-thiogalactopyranoside (IPTG). lac repressor encoded by lacI
   5995..6013    +  promoter       T3 promoter: promoter for bacteriophage T3 RNA polymerase
   6041..6267    +  promoter       RSV promoter: Rous sarcoma virus enhancer/promoter
   6268..6448    +  LTR            5' LTR (truncated): truncated 5' long terminal repeat (LTR) from HIV-1
   6495..6620    +  misc_feature   HIV-1 Ψ: packaging signal of human immunodeficiency virus type 1
   6604..6967    +  CDS            HIV-1 gag (fragment): gag protein from human immunodeficiency virus 1; gag
   7113..7346    +  misc_feature   RRE: The Rev response element (RRE) of HIV-1 allows for Rev-dependent mRNA export from the nucleus to the cytoplasm.
   7723..7749    +  CDS            Rev (fragment): human immunodeficiency virus 1 (HIV-1) Rev protein; rev; enhances nuclear export of unspliced and incompletely spliced viral mRNAs
   7753..7993    +  promoter       U6 promoter: RNA polymerase III promoter for human U6 snRNA
   8023..8098    +  misc_RNA       gRNA scaffold: guide RNA scaffold for the Streptococcus pyogenes CRISPR/Cas9 system
   8154..8271    +  misc_feature   cPPT/CTS: central polypurine tract and central termination sequence of HIV-1
