[The description below was written by a language model from this plasmid's Addgene catalogue record and pLannotate feature annotations shown in this document.]
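Description:
SRPK2 gRNA (BRDN0001145583) is a third-generation lentiviral CRISPR guide plasmid built on the lentiGuide-Puro backbone and designed to target the human SRPK2 gene, which encodes a kinase. It is one clone from a human kinome guide RNA collection, with the guide designed against several SRPK2 reference transcripts. In bacteria the 8.3 kb plasmid is maintained at high copy through a ColE1/pUC-type origin and selected with ampicillin via the β-lactamase gene. An f1 origin and remnants of a lac/T3/T7 cloning region are also annotated in the backbone.

The lentiviral transfer cassette begins with an RSV promoter fused to a truncated HIV-1 5' LTR, which makes genomic RNA production independent of Tat. This is followed by the Ψ packaging signal with a partial gag sequence, and by the RRE for Rev-dependent nuclear export. Downstream, a human U6 RNA polymerase III promoter drives the SRPK2-specific spacer joined to the Streptococcus pyogenes guide RNA scaffold. A cPPT/CTS element that aids nuclear import of the viral genome comes next. An EF-1α core promoter with its intron A then expresses puromycin N-acetyltransferase to select transduced mammalian cells. A WPRE enhances transcript expression, and the self-inactivating ΔU3 3' LTR limits LTR-driven transcription after integration. An SV40 polyadenylation signal and SV40 origin lie outside the viral unit.

The plasmid does not encode Cas9. According to the record, it is intended for use with a separate Cas9 lentiviral vector or in cells that already express Cas9, where it directs cleavage at SRPK2 for knockout or loss-of-function studies.
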