Addgene plasmid #75600: SRPK2 gRNA (BRDN0001145583)
Purpose: 3rd generation lentiviral gRNA plasmid targeting human SRPK2
Depositing lab: John Doench & David Root. Depositing organization: Broad Institute. Publication: Optimized sgRNA design to maximize activity and minimize off-target effects of CRISPR-Cas9. Doench JG, Fusi N, Sullender M, Hegde M, Vaimberg EW, Donovan KF, Smith I, Tothova Z, Wilen C, Orchard R, Virgin HW, Listgarten J, Root DE. Nat Biotechnol. 2016 Jan 18. doi: 10.1038/nbt.3437. PubMed 26780180.
Backbone
  Vector backbone: lentiGuide-Puro
  Backbone manufacturer: Zhang Lab (Addgene plasmid # 52963)
  Vector type: Mammalian Expression, Lentiviral, CRISPR
  Selectable markers: Puromycin
Growth in bacteria
  Bacterial resistance: Ampicillin, 100 μg/mL
  Growth temperature: 37°C
  Growth strain: DH5alpha
  Copy number: High Copy
Gene/Insert
  Gene/Insert name: SRPK2 (alt names: SRPK2; NM_001278273.1)
  gRNA/shRNA sequence: TGACCCAAACAAAGACATGG
  Species: H. sapiens (human)
  Entrez Gene: SRPK2 (a.k.a. SFRSK2)
  Promoter: hU6
  Cloning method: Unknown
  Sequencing primers: 5′ U6-F; 3′ pS2-R
Terms and licenses: Academic/Nonprofit Terms; Industry Terms: Not Available to Industry
Depositor comments: The gRNA was designed to target the following Genbank reference sequence(s): NM_001278273.1,NM_182691.2,NM_182692.2. Note that this plasmid does NOT contain Cas9. It should be used in conjunction with lentiCas9-Blast (Addgene #52962) or otherwise with cell lines already expressing Cas9. Browse the full kinome gRNA library at http://www.addgene.org/pooled-library/broadgpp-human-kinome/ or visit http://www.broadinstitute.org/rnai/public/ for detailed protocols and information.
How to cite: SRPK2 gRNA (BRDN0001145583) was a gift from John Doench & David Root (Addgene plasmid # 75600 ; http://n2t.net/addgene:75600 ; RRID:Addgene_75600)
