>Addgene plasmid #75600 | SRPK2 gRNA (BRDN0001145583) | depositor partial sequence | sequence record 143060 | Target Sequence
TGACCCAAACAAAGACATGG
