>Addgene plasmid #75600 | SRPK2 gRNA (BRDN0001145583) | addgene partial sequence | sequence record 184195 | hU6-F
GAAAGTAATAATTTCTTGGGTAGTTTGCAGTTTTAAAATTATGTTTTAAAATGGACTATCATATGCTTAC
CGTAACTTGAAAGTATTTCGATTTCTTGGCTTTATATATCTTGTGGAAAGGACGAAACACCGTGACCCAA
ACAAAGACATGGGTTTTAGAGCTAGAAATAGCAAGTTAAAATAAGGCTAGTCCGTTATCAACTTGAAAAA
GTGGCACCGAGTCGGTGCTTTTTTAAGCTTGGCGTAACTAGATCTTGAGACAAATGGCAGTATTCATCCA
CAATTTTAAAAGAAAAGGGGGGATTGGGGGGTACAGTGCAGGGGAAAGAATAGTAGACATAATAGCAACA
GACATACAAACTAAAGAATTACAAAAACAAATTACAAAAATTCAAAATTTTCGGGTTTATTACAGGGACA
GCAGAGATCCACTTTGGCGCCGGCTCGAGGGGGCCCGGGTGCAAAGATGGATAAAGTTTTAAACAGAGAG
GAATCTTTGCAGCTAATGGACCTTCTAGGTCTTGAAAGGAGTGGGAATTGGCTCCGGTGCCCGTCAGTGG
GCAGAGCGCA
